>Addgene plasmid #169586 | pTS1017-Tier1-OTetO7-PCMVmin-SEAP | addgene full sequence | sequence record 366602 | Addgene NGS Result
ACGCCGACGTGCCCGCCAGCGCCAGACAGGAGGGCTGCCAGGACATCGCCACCCAGCTGATCAGCAACAT
GGACATCGACGTGATCCTGGGCGGCGGCAGAAAGTACATGTTCAGAATGGGCACCCCCGACCCCGAGTAC
CCCGACGACTACAGCCAGGGCGGCACCAGACTGGACGGCAAGAACCTGGTGCAGGAGTGGCTGGCCAAGA
GACAGGGCGCCAGATACGTGTGGAACAGAACCGAGCTGATGCAGGCCAGCCTGGACCCCAGCGTGACCCA
CCTGATGGGCCTGTTCGAGCCCGGCGACATGAAGTACGAGATCCACAGAGACAGCACCCTGGACCCCAGC
CTGATGGAGATGACCGAGGCCGCCCTGAGACTGCTGAGCAGAAACCCCAGAGGCTTCTTCCTGTTCGTGG
AGGGCGGCAGAATCGACCACGGCCACCACGAGAGCAGAGCCTACAGAGCCCTGACCGAGACCATCATGTT
CGACGACGCCATCGAGAGAGCCGGCCAGCTGACCAGCGAGGAGGACACCCTGAGCCTGGTGACCGCCGAC
CACAGCCACGTGTTCAGCTTCGGCGGCTACCCCCTGAGAGGCAGCAGCATCTTCGGCCTGGCCCCCGGCA
AGGCCAGAGACAGAAAGGCCTACACCGTGCTGCTGTACGGCAACGGCCCCGGCTACGTGCTGAAGGACGG
CGCCAGACCCGACGTGACCGAGAGCGAGAGCGGCAGCCCCGAGTACAGACAGCAGAGCGCCGTGCCCCTG
GACGAGGAGACCCACGCCGGCGAGGACGTGGCCGTGTTCGCCAGAGGCCCCCAGGCCCACCTGGTGCACG
GCGTGCAGGAGCAGACCTTCATCGCCCACGTGATGGCCTTCGCCGCCTGCCTGGAGCCCTACACCGCCTG
CGACCTGGCCCCCCCCGCCGGCACCACCGACGCCGCCCACCCCGGCTACAGCAGAGTGGGCGCCGCCGGC
AGATTCGAGCAGACCGCTAGCGGATCCACCGGTGTCTAGAAAGCTTTGAGGCCGGCCTGCAGGGATCAGC
CTCGACTGTGCCTTCTAGTTGCCAGCCATCTGTTGTTTGCCCCTCCCCCGTGCCTTCCTTGACCCTGGAA
GGTGCCACTCCCACTGTCCTTTCCTAATAAAATGAGGAAATTGCATCGCATTGTCTGAGTAGGTGTCATT
CTATTCTGGGGGGTGGGGTGGGGCAGGACAGCAAGGGGGAGGATTGGGAAGACAATAGCAGGCATGCTGG
GGATGCGGTGGGCTCTATGGCTTCTGAGGCGGAAAGAACCAGCTGGGGCTCTAGGGGGTATCCCC
[124 nt withheld, positions 1326-1449]
C
[91 nt withheld, positions 1451-1541]
A
[49 nt withheld, positions 1543-1591]
CCTTTGACGTTGGAGTCCACGTTCTTT
[37 nt withheld, positions 1619-1655]
ACCCTATCTCGGTCTATTCTTTTGATTTATAAGGGATTTTGCCGATTTCGGCCTATTGGTTAAAAAATGA
GCTGATTTAACAAAAATTTAACGCGAATTAATTCTGTGGAATGTGTGTCAGTTAGGGTGTGGAAAGTCCC
CAGGCTCCCCAGCAGGCAGAAGTATGCAAAGCATGCATCTCAATTAGTCAGCAACCAGGTGTGGAAAGTC
CCCAGGCTCCCCAGCAGGCAGAAGTATGCAAAGCATGCATCTCAATTAGTCAGCAACCATAGTCCCGCCC
CTAACTCCGCCCATCCCGCCCCTAACTCCGCCCAGTTCCGCCCATTCTCCGCCCCATGGCTGACTAATTT
TTTTTATTTATGCAGAGGCCGAGGCCGCCTCTGCCTCTGAGCTATTCCAGAAGTAGTGAGGAGGCTTTTT
TGGAGGCCTAGGCTTTTGCAAAAAGCTCCCGGGAGCTTGTATATCCATTTTCGGATCTGATCAAGAGACA
GGATGAGGATCGTTTCGCATGATTGAACAAGATGGATTGCACGCAGGTTCTCCGGCCGCTTGGGTGGAGA
GGCTATTCGGCTATGACTGGGCACAACAGACAATCGGCTGCTCTGATGCCGCCGTGTTCCGGCTGTCAGC
GCAGGGGCGCCCGGTTCTTTTTGTCAAGACCGACCTGTCCGGTGCCCTGAATGAACTGCAGGACGAGGCA
GCGCGGCTATCGTGGCTGGCCACGACGGGCGTTCCTTGCGCAGCTGTGCTCGACGTTGTCACTGAAGCGG
GAAGGGACTGGCTGCTATTGGGCGAAGTGCCGGGGCAGGATCTCCTGTCATCTCACCTTGCTCCTGCCGA
GAAAGTATCCATCATGGCTGATGCAATGCGGCGGCTGCATACGCTTGATCCGGCTACCTGCCCATTCGAC
CACCAAGCGAAACATCGCATCGAGCGAGCACGTACTCGGATGGAAGCCGGTCTTGTCGATCAGGATGATC
TGGACGAAGAGCATCAGGGGCTCGCGCCAGCCGAACTGTTCGCCAGGCTCAAGGCGCGCATGCCCGACGG
CGAGGATCTCGTCGTGACCCATGGCGATGCCTGCTTGCCGAATATCATGGTGGAAAATGGCCGCTTTTCT
GGATTCATCGACTGTGGCCGGCTGGGTGTGGCGGACCGCTATCAGGACATAGCGTTGGCTACCCGTGATA
TTGCTGAAGAGCTTGGCGGCGAATGGGCTGACCGCTTCCTCGTGCTTTACGGTATCGCCGCTCCCGATTC
GCAGCGCATCGCCTTCTATCGCCTTCTTGACGAGTTCTTCTGAGCGGGACTCTGGGGTTCGAAATGACCG
ACCAAGCGACGCCCAACCTGCCATCACGAGATTTCGATTCCACCGCCGCCTTCTATGAAAGGTTGGGCTT
CGGAATCGTTTTCCGGGACGCCGGCTGGATGATCCTCCAGCGCGGGGATCTCATGCTGGAGTTCTTCGCC
CACCCCAACTTGTTTATTGCAGCTTATAATGGTTACAAATAAAGCAATAGCATCACAAATTTCACAAATA
AAGCATTTTTTTCACTGCATTCTAGTTGTGGTTTGTCCAAACTCATCAATGTATCTTATCATGTCTGTAT
ACCGTCGACCTCTAGCTAGAGCTTGGCGTAATCATGGTCATAGCTGTTTCCTGTGTGAAATTGTTATCCG
CTCACAATTCCACACAACATACGAGCCGGAAGCATAAAGTGTAAAGCCTGGGGTGCCTAATGAGTGAGCT
AACTCACATTAATTGCGTTGCGCTCACTGCCCGCTTTCCAGTCGGGAAACCTGTCGTGCCAGCTGCATTA
ATGAATCGGCCAACGCGCGGGGAGAGGCGGTTTGCGTATTGGGCGCTCTTCCGCTTCCTCGCTCACTGAC
TCGCTGCGCTCGGTCGTTCGGCTGCGGCGAGCGGTATCAGCTCACTCAAAGGCGGTAATACGGTTATCCA
CAGAATCAGGGGATAACGCAGGAAAGAACATGTGAGCAAAAGGCCAGCAAAAGGCCAGGAACCGTAAAAA
GGCCGCGTTGCTGGCGTTTTTCCATAGGCTCCGCCCCCCTGACGAGCATCACAAAAATCGACGCTCAAGT
CAGAGGTGGCGAAACCCGACAGGACTATAAAGATACCAGGCGTTTCCCCCTGGAAGCTCCCTCGTGCGCT
CTCCTGTTCCGACCCTGCCGCTTACCGGATACCTGTCCGCCTTTCTCCCTTCGGGAAGCGTGGCGCTTTC
TCATAGCTCACGCTGTAGGTATCTCAGTTCGGTGTAGGTCGTTCGCTCCAAGCTGGGCTGTGTGCACGAA
CCCCCCGTTCAGCCCGACCGCTGCGCCTTATCCGGTAACTATCGTCTTGAGTCCAACCCGGTAAGACACG
ACTTATCGCCACTGGCAGCAGCCACTGGTAACAGGATTAGCAGAGCGAGGTATGTAGGCGGTGCTACAGA
GTTCTTGAAGTGGTGGCCTAACTACGGCTACACTAGAAGAACAGTATTTGGTATCTGCGCTCTGCTGAAG
CCAGTTACCTTCGGAAAAAGAGTTGGTAGCTCTTGATCCGGCAAACAAACCACCGCTGGTAGCGGTGGTT
TTTTTGTTTGCAAGCAGCAGATTACGCGCAGAAAAAAAGGATCTCAAGAAGATCCTTTGATCTTTTCTAC
GGGGTCTGACGCTCAGTGGAACGAAAACTCACGTTAAGGGATTTTGGTCATGAGATTATCAAAAAGGATC
TTCACCTAGATCCTTTTAAATTAAAAATGAAGTTTTAAATCAATCTAAAGTATATATGAGTAAACTTGGT
CTGACAGTTACCAATGCTTAATCAGTGAGGCACCTATCTCAGCGATCTGTCTATTTCGTTCATCCATAGT
TGCCTGACTCCCCGTCGTGTAGATAACTACGATACGGGAGGGCTTACCATCTGGCCCCAGTGCTGCAATG
ATACCGCGAGACCCACGCTCACCGGCTCCAGATTTATCAGCAATAAACCAGCCAGCCGGAAGGGCCGAGC
GCAGAAGTGGTCCTGCAACTTTATCCGCCTCCATCCAGTCTATTAATTGTTGCCGGGAAGCTAGAGTAAG
TAGTTCGCCAGTTAATAGTTTGCGCAACGTTGTTGCCATTGCTACAGGCATCGTGGTGTCACGCTCGTCG
TTTGGTATGGCTTCATTCAGCTCCGGTTCCCAACGATCAAGGCGAGTTACATGATCCCCCATGTTGTGCA
AAAAAGCGGTTAGCTCCTTCGGTCCTCCGATCGTTGTCAGAAGTAAGTTGGCCGCAGTGTTATCACTCAT
GGTTATGGCAGCACTGCATAATTCTCTTACTGTCATGCCATCCGTAAGATGCTTTTCTGTGACTGGTGAG
TACTCAACCAAGTCATTCTGAGAATAGTGTATGCGGCGACCGAGTTGCTCTTGCCCGGCGTCAATACGGG
ATAATACCGCGCCACATAGCAGAACTTTAAAAGTGCTCATCATTGGAAAACGTTCTTCGGGGCGAAAACT
CTCAAGGATCTTACCGCTGTTGAGATCCAGTTCGATGTAACCCACTCGTGCACCCAACTGATCTTCAGCA
TCTTTTACTTTCACCAGCGTTTCTGGGTGAGCAAAAACAGGAAGGCAAAATGCCGCAAAAAAGGGAATAA
GGGCGACACGGAAATGTTGAATACTCATACTCTTCCTTTTTCAATATTATTGAAGCATTTATCAGGGTTA
TTGTCTCATGAGCGGATACATATTTGAATGTATTTAGAAAAATAAACAAATAGGGGTTCCGCGCACATTT
CCCCGAAAAGTGCCACCTGACGTCGACGGATCGGGAGATCTCCACGCGTCCGTACACGCCTAAAGCATAT
ACGTTCTCTATCACTGATAGGGAGTAAACTGGATATACGTTCTCTATCACTGATAGGGAGTAAACTGTAG
ATACGTTCTCTATCACTGATAGGGAGTAAACTGGTCATACGTTCTCTATCACTGATAGGGAGTAAACTCC
TTATACGTTCTCTATCACTGATAGGGAGTAAAGTCTGCATACGTTCTCTATCACTGATAGGGAGTAAACT
CTTCATACGTTCTCTATCACTGATAGGGAGTAAACTCGAGGGTAGGCGTGTACGGTGGGAGGTCTATATA
AGCAGAGCTCTCTGGCTAACTAGAGAACCCACTGCTTACTGGCTTATCGAAATTAATACGACTCACTATA
GGGAGACCCAAGCTGTTCGAAGCGGAATTCACCATGACTAGTCTGCTGCTGCTGCTGCTGGGCCTGAGAC
TGCAGCTGAGCCTGGGCATCATCCCCGTGGAGGAGGAGAACCCCGACTTCTGGAACAGAGAGGCCGCCGA
GGCCCTGGGCGCCGCCAAGAAGCTGCAGCCCGCCCAGACCGCCGCCAAGAACCTGATCATCTTCCTGGGC
GACGGCATGGGCGTGAGCACCGTGACCGCCGCCAGAATCCTGAAGGGCCAGAAGAAGGACAAGCTGGGCC
CCGAGATCCCCCTGGCCATGGACAGATTCCCCTACGTGGCCCTGAGCAAGACCTACAACGTGGACAAGCA
CGTGCCCGACAGCGGCGCCACCGCCACCGCCTACCTGTGCGGCGTGAAGGGCAACTTCCAGACCATCGGC
CTGAGCGCCGCCGCCAGATTCAACCAGTGCAACACCACCAGAGGCAACGAGGTGATCAGCGTGATGAACA
GAGCCAAGAAGGCCGGCAAGAGCGTGGGCGTGGTGACCACCACCAGAGTGCAGCACGCCAGCCCCGCCGG
CACCTACGCCCACACCGTGAACAGAAACTGGTACAGCG
Features (pLannotate 1.2.2; 18 found; start..end, strand, type, name):
   1056..1280    +  polyA_signal   bGH poly(A) signal: bovine growth hormone polyadenylation signal
   1284..1305    +  promoter       SV40 promoter (fragment): SV40 enhancer and early promoter
   1326..1754    +  rep_origin     f1 ori (sequence partly withheld): f1 bacteriophage origin of replication; arrow indicates direction of (+) strand synthesis
   1768..2097    +  promoter       SV40 promoter: SV40 enhancer and early promoter
   2164..2955    +  CDS            neo: KKA2_KLEPN - Also known as kan, nptII. Experimental evidence at protein level: Swiss-Prot protein existence level 1. Resistance to kanamycin, neomycin, paromomycin, ribostamycin, butirosin and gentamicin B. From Klebsiella pneumoniae.
   2979..3137    +  CDS            ble (fragment): BLE_KLEPN - Experimental evidence at protein level: Swiss-Prot protein existence level 1. Binding protein with a strong affinity to the bleomycin family of antibiotics. Binds to CL990; an antimitotic-antibiotic compound. From Klebsiella pneumoniae.
   3132..3253    +  polyA_signal   SV40 poly(A) signal: SV40 polyadenylation signal
   3326..3342    -  protein_bind   lac operator: The lac repressor binds to the lac operator to inhibit transcription in E. coli. This inhibition can be relieved by adding lactose or isopropyl-β-D-thiogalactopyranoside (IPTG). lac repressor encoded by lacI
   3350..3380    -  promoter       lac promoter: promoter for the E. coli lac operon
   3395..3416    -  protein_bind   CAP binding site: CAP binding activates transcription in the presence of cAMP. E. coli catabolite activator protein
   3429..3521    -  CDS            lacI (fragment): lac repressor; lacI; The lac repressor binds to the lac operator to inhibit transcription in E. coli. This inhibition can be relieved by adding lactose or isopropyl-β-D-thiogalactopyranoside (IPTG).
   3704..4292    -  rep_origin     ori: high-copy-number ColE1/pMB1/pBR322/pUC origin of replication
   4463..5323    -  CDS            AmpR: β-lactamase; bla; confers resistance to ampicillin, carbenicillin, and related antibiotics
   5324..5428    -  promoter       AmpR promoter: bla
   5485..5795    -  promoter       TRE3G BI promoter (fragment): 3rd-generation Tet-responsive bidirectional promoter that can be activated by binding of Tet-On® 3G
   5756..5794    +  promoter       minimal CMV promoter: human cytomegalovirus (CMV) immediate early promoter
   5839..5857    +  promoter       T7 promoter: promoter for bacteriophage T7 RNA polymerase
   5931..974     +  CDS            ALPP (fragment) (across the origin): PPB1_HUMAN - Also known as PLAP. Experimental evidence at protein level: Swiss-Prot protein existence level 1. From Homo sapiens (Human).
