[The description below was written by a language model from this plasmid's Addgene catalogue record and pLannotate feature annotations shown in this document.]
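Description:
pTS1017-Tier1-OTetO7-PCMVmin-SEAP is a mammalian expression plasmid built on pMM1, a pcDNA3.1-derived backbone, and belongs to the "Tier-1" level of the VAMSyB modular plasmid architecture for mammalian synthetic biology. In E. coli it is maintained at high copy through a ColE1/pUC-type origin and selected with ampicillin via the β-lactamase gene. An f1 origin and remnants of the lac promoter/operator region are also carried over from the backbone. For selection in mammalian cells, an SV40 early promoter drives the neomycin phosphotransferase gene (G418 resistance), terminated by an SV40 polyadenylation signal. A short bleomycin-resistance fragment annotated just downstream appears to be a non-functional remnant.

The payload is a single tetracycline-responsive reporter unit. A heptameric tet operator array (TetO7, annotated by similarity as a fragment of a TRE3G-type promoter) sits directly upstream of a minimal CMV promoter. This promoter has little activity on its own and fires only when a tetracycline-dependent transactivator binds the operators. It drives SEAP, the secreted form of human placental alkaline phosphatase, annotated as an ALPP fragment that spans the numbering origin of the circular sequence. The transcript ends at the bovine growth hormone polyadenylation signal, and a T7 promoter lies between the minimal promoter and the coding sequence. The transactivator is not encoded on this plasmid and must be supplied separately. The record's alternative name indicates a Tet-ON configuration. Because SEAP is secreted and can be measured in culture supernatant, the construct serves as a quantitative readout for tetracycline- or doxycycline-regulated gene circuits, and as a standardized expression unit within the modular architecture.
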