Addgene plasmid #169586: pTS1017-Tier1-OTetO7-PCMVmin-SEAP
Purpose: Tier-1 vector encoding PTetO7-driven SEAP (OTetO7-PCMVmin-SEAP-pA).
Depositing lab: Martin Fussenegger. Depositing organization: ETH Zurich (Swiss Federal Institute of Technology). Publication: A versatile plasmid architecture for mammalian synthetic biology (VAMSyB). Haellman V, Strittmatter T, Bertschi A, Stucheli P, Fussenegger M. Metab Eng. 2021 Jul;66:41-50. doi: 10.1016/j.ymben.2021.04.003. Epub 2021 Apr 18. PubMed 33857582.
Backbone
  Vector backbone: pMM1 (pcDNA3.1-based)
  Backbone size w/o insert (bp): 4435
  Vector type: Mammalian Expression
  Selectable markers: Neomycin (select with G418)
Growth in bacteria
  Bacterial resistance: Ampicillin, 100 μg/mL
  Growth temperature: 37°C
  Growth strain: DH5alpha
  Copy number: High Copy
Gene/Insert
  Gene/Insert name: tetracycline-controlled SEAP expression (alt name: TetON-SEAP)
  Species: H. sapiens (human)
  Promoter: TetO7-PCMVmin
  Cloning method: Restriction Enzyme; 5′ cloning site Unknown (unknown if destroyed)
  Sequencing primers: 5′ AmpStart; 3′ BGH-rev
Terms and licenses: Academic/Nonprofit Terms; Industry Terms: Not Available to Industry
How to cite: pTS1017-Tier1-OTetO7-PCMVmin-SEAP was a gift from Martin Fussenegger (Addgene plasmid # 169586 ; http://n2t.net/addgene:169586 ; RRID:Addgene_169586)
